>Addgene plasmid #102454 | pSG81-pLas-tetO-deGFPssrA | depositor full sequence | sequence record 193810 | pSG81-pLas-tetO-deGFPssrA sequence 3336 bps
GCATTGCTGTTCCGCTGGGCATGCTTCGAGCCTAGCAAGGGTCCGGGTTCACCGAAATCTATCTCATTTG
CTAGTTATAAAATCCCTATCAGTGATAGAGATTATGAAATTTGCGTAAATTCCCTATCAGTGATAGAGAT
TCAGAAGCGGGCCCAAGTTCACTTAAAAAGGAGATCAACAATGAAAGCAATTTTCGTACTGAAACATCTT
AATCATGCTGGGGAGGGTTTCTAATGGAGCTTTTCACTGGCGTTGTTCCCATCCTGGTCGAGCTGGACGG
CGACGTAAACGGCCACAAGTTCAGCGTGTCCGGCGAGGGCGAGGGCGATGCCACCTACGGCAAGCTGACC
CTGAAGTTCATCTGCACCACCGGCAAGCTGCCCGTGCCCTGGCCCACCCTCGTGACCACCCTGACCTACG
GCGTGCAGTGCTTCAGCCGCTACCCCGACCACATGAAGCAGCACGACTTCTTCAAGTCCGCCATGCCCGA
AGGCTACGTCCAGGAGCGCACCATCTTCTTCAAGGACGACGGCAACTACAAGACCCGCGCCGAGGTGAAG
TTCGAGGGCGACACCCTGGTGAACCGCATCGAGCTGAAGGGCATCGACTTCAAGGAGGACGGCAACATCC
TGGGGCACAAGCTGGAGTACAACTACAACAGCCACAACGTCTATATCATGGCCGACAAGCAGAAGAACGG
CATCAAGGTGAACTTCAAGATCCGCCACAACATCGAGGACGGCAGCGTGCAGCTCGCCGACCACTACCAG
CAGAACACCCCCATCGGCGACGGCCCCGTGCTGCTGCCCGACAACCACTACCTGAGCACCCAGTCCGCCC
TGAGCAAAGACCCCAACGAGAAGCGCGATCACATGGTCCTGCTGGAGTTCGTGACCGCCGCCGGGATCGC
AGCAAACGACGAAAACTACGCTTTAGCTGCTTAATGAACTCAAAGCCCGCCGAAAGGCGGGCTTTTCTGT
CCTTGAGAGTCGGGCATTGTCTTCGCTCCTTCCGGTGGGCGCGGGGCATGACTATCGTCGCCGCACTTAT
GACTGTGTTCTTTATCATGCAACTCGTAGGACAGGTGCCGGCAGCGCTCTTCCGCTTCCTCGCTCACTGA
CTCGCTGCGCTCGGTCGTTCGGCTGCGGCGAGCGGTATCAGCTCACTCAAAGGCGGTAATACGGTTATCC
ACAGAATCAGGGGATAACGCAGGAAAGAACATGTGAGCAAAAGGCCAGCAAAAGGCCAGGAACCGTAAAA
AGGCCGCGTTGCTGGCGTTTTTCCATAGGCTCCGCCCCCCTGACGAGCATCACAAAAATCGACGCTCAAG
TCAGAGGTGGCGAAACCCGACAGGACTATAAAGATACCAGGCGTTTCCCCCTGGAAGCTCCCTCGTGCGC
TCTCCTGTTCCGACCCTGCCGCTTACCGGATACCTGTCCGCCTTTCTCCCTTCGGGAAGCGTGGCGCTTT
CTCATAGCTCACGCTGTAGGTATCTCAGTTCGGTGTAGGTCGTTCGCTCCAAGCTGGGCTGTGTGCACGA
ACCCCCCGTTCAGCCCGACCGCTGCGCCTTATCCGGTAACTATCGTCTTGAGTCCAACCCGGTAAGACAC
GACTTATCGCCACTGGCAGCAGCCACTGGTAACAGGATTAGCAGAGCGAGGTATGTAGGCGGTGCTACAG
AGTTCTTGAAGTGGTGGCCTAACTACGGCTACACTAGAAGAACAGTATTTGGTATCTGCGCTCTGCTGAA
GCCAGTTACCTTCGGAAAAAGAGTTGGTAGCTCTTGATCCGGCAAACAAACCACCGCTGGTAGCGGTGGT
TTTTTTGTTTGCAAGCAGCAGATTACGCGCAGAAAAAAAGGATCTCAAGAAGATCCTTTGATCTTTTCTA
CGGGGTCTGACGCTCAGTGGAACGAAAACTCACGTTAAGGGATTTTGGTCATGAGATTATCAAAAAGGAT
CTTCACCTAGATCCTTTTAAATTAAAAATGAAGTTTTAAATCAATCTAAAGTATATATGAGTAAACTTGG
TCTGACAGTTACCAATGCTTAATCAGTGAGGCACCTATCTCAGCGATCTGTCTATTTCGTTCATCCATAG
TTGCCTGACTCCCCGTCGTGTAGATAACTACGATACGGGAGGGCTTACCATCTGGCCCCAGTGCTGCAAT
GATACCGCGTGACCCACGCTCACCGGCTCCAGATTTATCAGCAATAAACCAGCCAGCCGGAAGGGCCGAG
CGCAGAAGTGGTCCTGCAACTTTATCCGCCTCCATCCAGTCTATTAATTGTTGCCGGGAAGCTAGAGTAA
GTAGTTCGCCAGTTAATAGTTTGCGCAACGTTGTTGCCATTGCTACAGGCATCGTGGTGTCACGCTCGTC
GTTTGGTATGGCTTCATTCAGCTCCGGTTCCCAACGATCAAGGCGAGTTGCATGATCCCCCATGTTGTGC
AAAAAAGCGGTTAGCTCCTTCGGTCCTCCGATCGTTGTCAGAAGTAAGTTGGCCGCAGTGTTATCACTCA
TGGTTATGGCAGCACTGCATAATTCTCTTACTGTCATGCCATCCGTAAGATGCTTTTCTGTGACTGGTGA
GTACTCAACCAAGTCATTCTGAGAATAGTGTATGCGGCGACCGAGTTGCTCTTGCCCGGCGTCAACACGG
GATAATACCGCGCCACATAGCAGAACTTTAAAAGTGCTCATCATTGGAAAACGTTCTTCGGGGCGAAAAC
TCTCAAGGATCTTACCGCTGTTGAGATCCAGTTCGATGTAACCCACTCGTGCACCCAACTGATCTTCAGC
ATCTTTTACTTTCACCAGCGTTTCTGGGTGAGCAAAAACAGGAAGGCAAAATGCCGCAAAAAAGGGAATA
AGGGCGACACGGAAATGTTGAATACTCATACTCTTCCTTTTTCAATATTATTGAAGCATTTATCAGGGTT
ATTGTCTCATGAGCGGATACATATTTGAATGTATTTAGAAAAATAAACAAATAGGGGTTCCGCGCACATT
TCCCCGAAAAGTGCCACCTGACGTCTAAGAAACCATTATTATCATGACATTAACCTATAAAAATAGGCGT
ATCACGAGGCCCTTTCGTGTTCAAGAATTCTGGCGAATCCTCTGACCAGCCAGAAAACGACCTTTCTGTG
GTGAAACCGGATGCTGCAATTCAGAGCGCCAGCAAGTGGGGGACAGCAGATGACCTGACCGCCGCAGAGT
GGATGTTTGACATGGTGATGACTATCGCACCATCAGCCAGAAAACCGAATTTTGCTGGGTGGGCTAACGA
TATCCGCCTGATGCGTGAACGTGACGGACGTAACGAAGACAACCAC
Features (pLannotate 1.2.2; 9 found; start..end, strand, type, name):
     83..103     +  promoter       PLtetO-1 promoter (fragment): modified phage lambda PL promoter with tet operator sites (Lutz and Bujard, 1997)
    121..141     +  promoter       PLtetO-1 promoter (fragment): modified phage lambda PL promoter with tet operator sites (Lutz and Bujard, 1997)
    237..908     +  CDS            (3-F)Tyr-EGFP: (3-F)Tyr-EGFP is a basic (constitutively fluorescent) green fluorescent protein published in 2004, derived from Aequorea victoria.
    912..936     +  CDS            ssrA tag (LVA) (fragment): C-terminal peptide that mediates degradation in bacteria through the ClpXP and ClpAP proteases (McGinness et al., 2006) mutant LVA variant that confers accelerated degradation under some conditions (Andersen et al., 1998)
    941..1159    +  CDS            tetA (fragment): TCR3_ECOLX - Experimental evidence at protein level: Swiss-Prot protein existence level 1. Resistance to tetracycline by an active tetracycline efflux. This is an energy-dependent process that decreases the accumulation of the antibiotic in whole cells. This protein functions as a metal- tetracycline/H(+) antiporter. From Escherichia coli. This protein is used as a marker in many commonly used cloning vectors, such as pBR322 and pACYC184.
   1280..1868    -  rep_origin     ori: high-copy-number ColE1/pMB1/pBR322/pUC origin of replication
   2039..2899    -  CDS            AmpR: β-lactamase; bla; confers resistance to ampicillin, carbenicillin, and related antibiotics
   2900..3004    -  promoter       AmpR promoter: bla
   3106..24      +  CDS            O (fragment) (across the origin): VRPO_LAMBD - Protein inferred from homology: Swiss-Prot protein existence level 3. Necessary for the bidirectional replication of DNA. It interacts with the ori (origin of replication) region of the genome during the initiation of replication. From Escherichia phage lambda (Bacteriophage lambda).
