>Addgene plasmid #102454 | pSG81-pLas-tetO-deGFPssrA | addgene full sequence | sequence record 197241 | Addgene NGS Result
GCATTGCTGTTCCGCTGGGCATGCTTCGAGCCTAGCAAGGGTCCGGGTTCACCGAAATCTATCTCATTTG
CTAGTTATAAAATCCCTATCAGTGATAGAGATTATGAAATTTGCGTAAATTCCCTATCAGTGATAGAGAT
TCAGAAGCGGGCCCAAGTTCACTTAAAAAGGAGATCAACAATGAAAGCAATTTTCGTACTGAAACATCTT
AATCATGCTGGGGAGGGTTTCTAATGGAGCTTTTCACTGGCGTTGTTCCCATCCTGGTCGAGCTGGACGG
CGACGTAAACGGCCACAAGTTCAGCGTGTCCGGCGAGGGCGAGGGCGATGCCACCTACGGCAAGCTGACC
CTGAAGTTCATCTGCACCACCGGCAAGCTGCCCGTGCCCTGGCCCACCCTCGTGACCACCCTGACCTACG
GCGTGCAGTGCTTCAGCCGCTACCCCGACCACATGAAGCAGCACGACTTCTTCAAGTCCGCCATGCCCGA
AGGCTACGTCCAGGAGCGCACCATCTTCTTCAAGGACGACGGCAACTACAAGACCCGCGCCGAGGTGAAG
TTCGAGGGCGACACCCTGGTGAACCGCATCGAGCTGAAGGGCATCGACTTCAAGGAGGACGGCAACATCC
TGGGGCACAAGCTGGAGTACAACTACAACAGCCACAACGTCTATATCATGGCCGACAAGCAGAAGAACGG
CATCAAGGTGAACTTCAAGATCCGCCACAACATCGAGGACGGCAGCGTGCAGCTCGCCGACCACTACCAG
CAGAACACCCCCATCGGCGACGGCCCCGTGCTGCTGCCCGACAACCACTACCTGAGCACCCAGTCCGCCC
TGAGCAAAGACCCCAACGAGAAGCGCGATCACATGGTCCTGCTGGAGTTCGTGACCGCCGCCGGGATCGC
AGCAAACGACGAAAACTACGCTTTAGCTGCTTAATGAACTCAAAGCCCGCCGAAAGGCGGGCTTTTCTGT
CCTTGAGAGTCGGGCATTGTCTTCGCTCCTTCCGGTGGGCGCGGGGCATGACTATCGTCGCCGCACTTAT
GACTGTGTTCTTTATCATGCAACTCGTAGGACAGGTGCCGGCAGCGCTCTTCCGCTTCCTCGCTCACTGA
CTCGCTGCGCTCGGTCGTTCGGCTGCGGCTAGCGGTATCAGCTCACTCAAAGGCGGTAATACGGTTATCC
ACAGAATCAGGGGATAACGCAGGAAAGAACATGTGAGCAAAAGGCCAGCAAAAGGCCAGGAACCGTAAAA
AGGCCGCGTTGCTGGCGTTTTTCCATAGGCTCCGCCCCCCTGACGAGCATCACAAAAATCGACGCTCAAG
TCAGAGGTGGCGAAACCCGACAGGACTATAAAGATACCAGGCGTTTCCCCCTGGAAGCTCCCTCGTGCGC
TCTCCTGTTCCGACCCTGCCGCTTACCGGATACCTGTCCGCCTTTCTCCCTTCGGGAAGCGTGGCGCTTT
CTCATAGCTCACGCTGTAGGTATCTCAGTTCGGTGTAGGTCGTTCGCTCCAAGCTGGGCTGTGTGCACGA
ACCCCCCGTTCAGCCCGACCGCTGCGCCTTATCCGGTAACTATCGTCTTGAGTCCAACCCGGTAAGACAC
GACTTATCGCCACTGGCAGCAGCCACTGGTAACAGGATTAGCAGAGCGAGGTATGTAGGCGGTGCTACAG
AGTTCTTGAAGTGGTGGCCTAACTACGGCTACACTAGAAGAACAGTATTTGGTATCTGCGCTCTGCTGAA
GCCAGTTACCTTCGGAAAAAGAGTTGGTAGCTCTTGATCCGGCAAACAAACCACCGCTGGTAGCGGTGGT
TTTTTTGTTTGCAAGCAGCAGATTACGCGCAGAAAAAAAGGATCTCAAGAAGATCCTTTGATCTTTTCTA
CGGGGTCTGACGCTCAGTGGAACGAAAACTCACGTTAAGGGATTTTGGTCATGAGATTATCAAAAAGGAT
CTTCACCTAGATCCTTTTAAATTAAAAATGAAGTTTTAAATCAATCTAAAGTATATATGAGTAAACTTGG
TCTGACAGTTACCAATGCTTAATCAGTGAGGCACCTATCTCAGCGATCTGTCTATTTCGTTCATCCATAG
TTGCCTGACTCCCCGTCGTGTAGATAACTACGATACGGGAGGGCTTACCATCTGGCCCCAGTGCTGCAAT
GATACCGCGTGACCCACGCTCACCGGCTCCAGATTTATCAGCAATAAACCAGCCAGCCGGAAGGGCCGAG
CGCAGAAGTTGTCCTGCAACTTTATCCGCCTCCATCCAGTCTATTAATTGTTGCCTGGAAGCTAGAGTAA
GTAGTTCGCCAGTTAATAGTTTGCGCAACGTTGTTGCCATTGCTACAGGCATCGTGGTGTCACGCTCGTC
GTTTGGTATGGCTTCATTCAGCTCCGGTTCCCAACGATCAAGGCGAGTTGCATGATCCCCCATGTTGTGC
AAAAAAGCGGTTAGCTCCTTCGGTCCTCCGATCGTTGTCAGAAGTAAGTTGGCCGCAGTGTTATCACTCA
TGGTTATGGCAGCACTGCATAATTCTCTTACTGTCATGCCATCCGTAAGATGCTTTTCTGTGACTGGTGA
GTACTCAACCAAGTCATTCTGAGAATAGTGTATGCGGCGACCGAGTTGCTCTTGCCCGGCGTCAACACGG
GATAATACCGCGCCACATAGCAGAACTTTAAAAGTGCTCATCATTGGAAAACGTTCTTCGGGGCGAAAAC
TCTCAAGGATCTTACCGCTGTTGAGATCCAGTTCGATGTAACCCACTCGTGCACCCAACTGATCTTCAGC
ATCTTTTACTTTCACCAGCGTTTCTGGGTGAGCAAAAACAGGAAGGCAAAATGCCGCAAAAAAGGGAATA
AGGGCGACACGGAAATGTTGAATACTCATACTCTTCCTTTTTCAATATTATTGAAGCATTTATCAGGGTT
ATTGTCTCATGAGCGGATACATATTTGAATGTATTTAGAAAAATAAACAAATAGGGGTTCCGCGCACATT
TCCCCGAAAAGTGCCACCTGACGTCTAAGAAACCATTATTATCATGACATTAACCTATAAAAATAGGCGT
ATCACGAGGCCCTTTCGTGTTCAAGAATTCTGGCGAATCCTCTGACCAGCCAGAAAACGACCTTTCTGTG
GTGAAACCGGATGCTGCAATTCAGAGCGCCAGCAAGTGGGGGACAGCAGATGACCTGACCGCCGCAGAGT
GGATGTTTGACATGGTGATGACTATCGCACCATCAGCCAGAAAACCGAATTTTGCTGGGTGGGCTAACGA
TATCCGCCTGATGCGTGAACGTGACGGACGTAACGAAGACAACCAC
Features (pLannotate 1.2.2; 9 found; start..end, strand, type, name):
     83..103     +  promoter       PLtetO-1 promoter (fragment): modified phage lambda PL promoter with tet operator sites (Lutz and Bujard, 1997)
    121..141     +  promoter       PLtetO-1 promoter (fragment): modified phage lambda PL promoter with tet operator sites (Lutz and Bujard, 1997)
    237..908     +  CDS            (3-F)Tyr-EGFP: (3-F)Tyr-EGFP is a basic (constitutively fluorescent) green fluorescent protein published in 2004, derived from Aequorea victoria.
    912..936     +  CDS            ssrA tag (LVA) (fragment): C-terminal peptide that mediates degradation in bacteria through the ClpXP and ClpAP proteases (McGinness et al., 2006) mutant LVA variant that confers accelerated degradation under some conditions (Andersen et al., 1998)
    941..1159    +  CDS            tetA (fragment): TCR3_ECOLX - Experimental evidence at protein level: Swiss-Prot protein existence level 1. Resistance to tetracycline by an active tetracycline efflux. This is an energy-dependent process that decreases the accumulation of the antibiotic in whole cells. This protein functions as a metal- tetracycline/H(+) antiporter. From Escherichia coli. This protein is used as a marker in many commonly used cloning vectors, such as pBR322 and pACYC184.
   1280..1868    -  rep_origin     ori: high-copy-number ColE1/pMB1/pBR322/pUC origin of replication
   2039..2899    -  CDS            AmpR: β-lactamase; bla; confers resistance to ampicillin, carbenicillin, and related antibiotics
   2900..3004    -  promoter       AmpR promoter: bla
   3106..24      +  CDS            O (fragment) (across the origin): VRPO_LAMBD - Protein inferred from homology: Swiss-Prot protein existence level 3. Necessary for the bidirectional replication of DNA. It interacts with the ori (origin of replication) region of the genome during the initiation of replication. From Escherichia phage lambda (Bacteriophage lambda).
