[The description below was written by a language model from this plasmid's Addgene catalogue record and pLannotate feature annotations shown in this document.]
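Description:
pSG81-pLas-tetO-deGFPssrA is a small (about 3.3 kb) high-copy bacterial expression plasmid for E. coli. It is maintained through a ColE1/pMB1-type origin of replication and selected with ampicillin via a β-lactamase (AmpR) gene driven by its native bla promoter.

The payload is a single reporter cassette in which deGFP, an EGFP-derived green fluorescent protein, is placed under a combinatorial pLas-tetO promoter. The annotation detects two short tet operator-containing fragments upstream of the coding sequence, consistent with a hybrid design. As the name implies, such a promoter combines activation through the Las quorum-sensing system with repression by TetR binding at the operators, so output depends on both an activating and a repressing input. The regulators themselves are not annotated on this plasmid and would presumably be supplied from elsewhere. The reporter carries a C-terminal ssrA degradation tag, matched by the software to a fragment of the LVA variant. This tag directs the protein to the ClpXP and ClpAP proteases, shortening its half-life so that fluorescence follows changes in promoter activity rather than accumulating.

The automated annotation also reports short fragments resembling tetA downstream of the reporter and lambda O protein spanning the sequence origin. These are partial matches, probably backbone remnants rather than functional genes, and the record does not explain them. The associated publication concerns the construction of incoherent feedforward loop circuits in cell-free systems and in living cells, where this plasmid serves as the fluorescent output node integrating activator and repressor signals.
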