Addgene plasmid #102454: pSG81-pLas-tetO-deGFPssrA
Purpose: Expresses deGFP fluorescent protein with ssrA degradation tag in E. coli. The expression is controlled by a pLas-tetO combinatorial promoter.
Depositing lab: Richard Murray. Depositing organization: California Institute of Technology. Publication: Construction of Incoherent Feedforward Loop Circuits in a Cell-Free System and in Cells. Guo S, Murray RM. ACS Synth Biol. 2019 Mar 15;8(3):606-610. doi: 10.1021/acssynbio.8b00493. Epub 2019 Mar 6. PubMed 30790525.
Backbone
  Vector backbone: ColE1
  Backbone size w/o insert (bp): 2661
  Total vector size (bp): 3336
  Vector type: Bacterial Expression
Growth in bacteria
  Bacterial resistance: Ampicillin, 100 μg/mL
  Growth temperature: 37°C
  Growth strain: JM109
  Copy number: High Copy
Gene/Insert
  Gene/Insert name: deGFP (alt names: GFP; Green Fluorescent Protein)
  Insert size (bp): 675
  Promoter: pLas-tetO
  Tag / fusion protein: ssrA (C terminal on insert)
  Cloning method: Unknown
  Sequencing primers: 5′ AAAACCGAATTTTGCTGGGTG; 3′ ATGATAAAGAACACAGTCATAAGTGC
Terms and licenses: Academic/Nonprofit Terms; Industry Terms: Not Available to Industry
Depositor comments: Please visit https://www.biorxiv.org/content/early/2017/04/02/123190 for bioRxiv preprint.
How to cite: pSG81-pLas-tetO-deGFPssrA was a gift from Richard Murray (Addgene plasmid # 102454 ; http://n2t.net/addgene:102454 ; RRID:Addgene_102454)
